Addgene plasmid #121224: pUC57-Kan_BR29_00112111
Purpose: Level 0 Golden-Gate compatible vector
Depositing lab: Sophien Kamoun. Depositing organization: Sainsbury Laboratory, Norwich. Publication: A Clone Resource of Magnaporthe oryzae Effectors That Share Sequence and Structural Similarities Across Host-Specific Lineages. Petit-Houdenot Y, Langner T, Harant A, Win J, Kamoun S. Mol Plant Microbe Interact. 2020 Aug;33(8):1032-1035. doi: 10.1094/MPMI-03-20-0052-A. Epub 2020 Jun 22. PubMed 32460610.
Backbone
  Vector backbone: pUC57-Kan
  Backbone size w/o insert (bp): 2626
  Vector type: Golden Gate
  Selectable markers: lacZ
Growth in bacteria
  Bacterial resistance: Kanamycin, 50 μg/mL
  Growth temperature: 37°C
  Growth strain: DH5alpha
  Copy number: High Copy
Gene/Insert
  Gene/Insert name: BR29_00112111
  Mutation: Magnaporthe grisea
  Cloning method: Restriction Enzyme; 5′ cloning site EcoRV (unknown if destroyed); 3′ cloning site EcoRV (unknown if destroyed)
  Sequencing primers: 5′ M13Fw; 3′ M13Rv
Terms and licenses: Academic/Nonprofit Terms; Industry Terms: Not Available to Industry
How to cite: pUC57-Kan_BR29_00112111 was a gift from Sophien Kamoun (Addgene plasmid # 121224 ; http://n2t.net/addgene:121224 ; RRID:Addgene_121224)
