[The description below was written by a language model from this plasmid's Addgene catalogue record and pLannotate feature annotations shown in this document.]
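Description:
pUC57-Kan_BR29_00112111 is a small, high-copy E. coli cloning plasmid that serves as a Level 0 Golden Gate-compatible module. It is built on the pUC57-Kan backbone, which replicates from a ColE1/pUC-type origin and is selected with kanamycin through an aminoglycoside phosphotransferase gene (KanR, aph(3')-Ia) driven by the bla (AmpR) promoter. The annotated sequence is 2,914 nt. Set against the stated 2,626 bp backbone, this implies an insert of only a few hundred base pairs. Short remnants of bom, rop and lacI are also annotated. These are backbone relics and not functional elements.

The insert, BR29_00112111, was placed in the EcoRV site within the lacZα cloning region. This matches the feature table, where the lacZα fragment is separated from the lac promoter, lac operator and CAP binding site by an unannotated gap of roughly 360 nt that presumably holds the insert. Disruption of lacZα corresponds to the blue/white screening marker listed in the record, and M13 forward and reverse primer sites flank the region for sequence verification. The insert itself is not annotated and the record does not describe its product. The associated publication, however, concerns a clone resource of Magnaporthe oryzae effectors that share sequence and structural similarity across host-specific lineages, and Magnaporthe grisea is entered in the mutation field, apparently as the source organism.

As a Level 0 part, the plasmid carries no expression elements for the insert. It is intended as a donor from which the coding module can be released and assembled into higher-level Golden Gate constructs. The record does not state the type IIS enzyme or the overhangs used.
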