Features (pLannotate 1.2.2; 10 found; start..end, strand, type, name):
    137..236     +  misc_feature   bom (fragment): basis of mobility region from pBR322
    242..399     -  CDS            lacZα (fragment): LacZα fragment of β-galactosidase; lacZ fragment
    762..778     -  protein_bind   lac operator: The lac repressor binds to the lac operator to inhibit transcription in E. coli. This inhibition can be relieved by adding lactose or isopropyl-β-D-thiogalactopyranoside (IPTG). lac repressor encoded by lacI
    786..816     -  promoter       lac promoter: promoter for the E. coli lac operon
    831..852     -  protein_bind   CAP binding site: CAP binding activates transcription in the presence of cAMP. E. coli catabolite activator protein
    865..957     -  CDS            lacI (fragment): lac repressor; lacI; The lac repressor binds to the lac operator to inhibit transcription in E. coli. This inhibition can be relieved by adding lactose or isopropyl-β-D-thiogalactopyranoside (IPTG).
   1140..1728    -  rep_origin     ori: high-copy-number ColE1/pMB1/pBR322/pUC origin of replication
   1899..2714    -  CDS            KanR: aminoglycoside phosphotransferase; aph(3')-Ia; confers resistance to kanamycin in bacteria or G418 (Geneticin®) in eukaryotes
   2715..2819    -  promoter       AmpR promoter: bla
   2914..35      +  CDS            rop (fragment) (across the origin): Rop protein, which maintains plasmids at low copy number; rop
>Addgene plasmid #121224 | pUC57-Kan_BR29_00112111 | depositor full sequence | sequence record 231244 | pUC57-Kan_BR29_00112111 sequence 2914 bps
TCGCGCGTTTCGGTGATGACGGTGAAAACCTCTGACACATGCAGCTCCCGGAGACGGTCACAGCTTGTCT
GTAAGCGGATGCCGGGAGCAGACAAGCCCGTCAGGGCGCGTCAGCGGGTGTTGGCGGGTGTCGGGGCTGG
CTTAACTATGCGGCATCAGAGCAGATTGTACTGAGAGTGCACCATATGCGGTGTGAAATACCGCACAGAT
GCGTAAGGAGAAAATACCGCATCAGGCGCCATTCGCCATTCAGGCTGCGCAACTGTTGGGAAGGGCGATC
GGTGCGGGCCTCTTCGCTATTACGCCAGCTGGCGAAAGGGGGATGTGCTGCAAGGCGATTAAGTTGGGTA
ACGCCAGGGTTTTCCCAGTCACGACGTTGTAAAACGACGGCCAGTGAATTGACGCGTATTGGGATGGAAC
TTGGTCTCTAATGGCTTCTGATCCATATTTTTCTCCACCATCTGAATCTCAAAAATGTTTTTATACTATT
TATAGAGTTGAATCTATTAATGGTGAAAAAGTTTTGGTTAGAGAAGGTGTTGATCATTCTTATACTGGTT
GGGATGCTGAAATTAAAAAAATTAATGTTCATTTTGATAAAGAATGTAATCCACAATATCAATCTTCTCA
ATGGGTTTTTTTTAAAGGTGTTAGAAAAGAAAGACATATTTATCCAGATAGATGAGCTTAGAGACCAAGT
TCCATCCCAATGGCGCGCCGAGCTTGGCTCGAGCATGGTCATAGCTGTTTCCTGTGTGAAATTGTTATCC
GCTCACAATTCCACACAACATACGAGCCGGAAGCATAAAGTGTAAAGCCTGGGGTGCCTAATGAGTGAGC
TAACTCACATTAATTGCGTTGCGCTCACTGCCCGCTTTCCAGTCGGGAAACCTGTCGTGCCAGCTGCATT
AATGAATCGGCCAACGCGCGGGGAGAGGCGGTTTGCGTATTGGGCGCTCTTCCGCTTCCTCGCTCACTGA
CTCGCTGCGCTCGGTCGTTCGGCTGCGGCGAGCGGTATCAGCTCACTCAAAGGCGGTAATACGGTTATCC
ACAGAATCAGGGGATAACGCAGGAAAGAACATGTGAGCAAAAGGCCAGCAAAAGGCCAGGAACCGTAAAA
AGGCCGCGTTGCTGGCGTTTTTCCATAGGCTCCGCCCCCCTGACGAGCATCACAAAAATCGACGCTCAAG
TCAGAGGTGGCGAAACCCGACAGGACTATAAAGATACCAGGCGTTTCCCCCTGGAAGCTCCCTCGTGCGC
TCTCCTGTTCCGACCCTGCCGCTTACCGGATACCTGTCCGCCTTTCTCCCTTCGGGAAGCGTGGCGCTTT
CTCATAGCTCACGCTGTAGGTATCTCAGTTCGGTGTAGGTCGTTCGCTCCAAGCTGGGCTGTGTGCACGA
ACCCCCCGTTCAGCCCGACCGCTGCGCCTTATCCGGTAACTATCGTCTTGAGTCCAACCCGGTAAGACAC
GACTTATCGCCACTGGCAGCAGCCACTGGTAACAGGATTAGCAGAGCGAGGTATGTAGGCGGTGCTACAG
AGTTCTTGAAGTGGTGGCCTAACTACGGCTACACTAGAAGAACAGTATTTGGTATCTGCGCTCTGCTGAA
GCCAGTTACCTTCGGAAAAAGAGTTGGTAGCTCTTGATCCGGCAAACAAACCACCGCTGGTAGCGGTGGT
TTTTTTGTTTGCAAGCAGCAGATTACGCGCAGAAAAAAAGGATCTCAAGAAGATCCTTTGATCTTTTCTA
CGGGGTCTGACGCTCAGTGGAACGAAAACTCACGTTAAGGGATTTTGGTCATGAGATTATCAAAAAGGAT
CTTCACCTAGATCCTTTTAAATTAAAAATGAAGTTTTAAATCAATCTAAAGTATATATGAGTAAACTTGG
TCTGACAGTTAGAAAAACTCATCGAGCATCAAATGAAACTGCAATTTATTCATATCAGGATTATCAATAC
CATATTTTTGAAAAAGCCGTTTCTGTAATGAAGGAGAAAACTCACCGAGGCAGTTCCATAGGATGGCAAG
ATCCTGGTATCGGTCTGCGATTCCGACTCGTCCAACATCAATACAACCTATTAATTTCCCCTCGTCAAAA
ATAAGGTTATCAAGTGAGAAATCACCATGAGTGACGACTGAATCCGGTGAGAATGGCAAAAGTTTATGCA
TTTCTTTCCAGACTTGTTCAACAGGCCAGCCATTACGCTCGTCATCAAAATCACTCGCATCAACCAAACC
GTTATTCATTCGTGATTGCGCCTGAGCGAGACGAAATACGCGATCGCTGTTAAAAGGACAATTACAAACA
GGAATCGAATGCAACCGGCGCAGGAACACTGCCAGCGCATCAACAATATTTTCACCTGAATCAGGATATT
CTTCTAATACCTGGAATGCTGTTTTCCCAGGGATCGCAGTGGTGAGTAACCATGCATCATCAGGAGTACG
GATAAAATGCTTGATGGTCGGAAGAGGCATAAATTCCGTCAGCCAGTTTAGTCTGACCATCTCATCTGTA
ACATCATTGGCAACGCTACCTTTGCCATGTTTCAGAAACAACTCTGGCGCATCGGGCTTCCCATACAATC
GATAGATTGTCGCACCTGATTGCCCGACATTATCGCGAGCCCATTTATACCCATATAAATCAGCATCCAT
GTTGGAATTTAATCGCGGCCTAGAGCAAGACGTTTCCCGTTGAATATGGCTCATACTCTTCCTTTTTCAA
TATTATTGAAGCATTTATCAGGGTTATTGTCTCATGAGCGGATACATATTTGAATGTATTTAGAAAAATA
AACAAATAGGGGTTCCGCGCACATTTCCCCGAAAAGTGCCACCTGACGTCTAAGAAACCATTATTATCAT
GACATTAACCTATAAAAATAGGCGTATCACGAGGCCCTTTCGTC
