>Addgene plasmid #121224 | pUC57-Kan_BR29_00112111 | depositor partial sequence | sequence record 230700 | BR29_00112111
TTGGTCTCTAATGGCTTCTGATCCATATTTTTCTCCACCATCTGAATCTCAAAAATGTTTTTATACTATT
TATAGAGTTGAATCTATTAATGGTGAAAAAGTTTTGGTTAGAGAAGGTGTTGATCATTCTTATACTGGTT
GGGATGCTGAAATTAAAAAAATTAATGTTCATTTTGATAAAGAATGTAATCCACAATATCAATCTTCTCA
ATGGGTTTTTTTTAAAGGTGTTAGAAAAGAAAGACATATTTATCCAGATAGATGAGCTTAGAGACCAA
