>Addgene plasmid #121224 | pUC57-Kan_BR29_00112111 | depositor partial sequence | sequence record 230701 | empty_vector
TCGCGCGTTTCGGTGATGACGGTGAAAACCTCTGACACATGCAGCTCCCGGAGACGGTCACAGCTTGTCT
GTAAGCGGATGCCGGGAGCAGACAAGCCCGTCAGGGCGCGTCAGCGGGTGTTGGCGGGTGTCGGGGCTGG
CTTAACTATGCGGCATCAGAGCAGATTGTACTGAGAGTGCACCATATGCGGTGTGAAATACCGCACAGAT
GCGTAAGGAGAAAATACCGCATCAGGCGCCATTCGCCATTCAGGCTGCGCAACTGTTGGGAAGGGCGATC
GGTGCGGGCCTCTTCGCTATTACGCCAGCTGGCGAAAGGGGGATGTGCTGCAAGGCGATTAAGTTGGGTA
ACGCCAGGGTTTTCCCAGTCACGACGTTGTAAAACGACGGCCAGTGAATTGACGCGTATTGGGATATCCC
AATGGCGCGCCGAGCTTGGCTCGAGCATGGTCATAGCTGTTTCCTGTGTGAAATTGTTATCCGCTCACAA
TTCCACACAACATACGAGCCGGAAGCATAAAGTGTAAAGCCTGGGGTGCCTAATGAGTGAGCTAACTCAC
ATTAATTGCGTTGCGCTCACTGCCCGCTTTCCAGTCGGGAAACCTGTCGTGCCAGCTGCATTAATGAATC
GGCCAACGCGCGGGGAGAGGCGGTTTGCGTATTGGGCGCTCTTCCGCTTCCTCGCTCACTGACTCGCTGC
GCTCGGTCGTTCGGCTGCGGCGAGCGGTATCAGCTCACTCAAAGGCGGTAATACGGTTATCCACAGAATC
AGGGGATAACGCAGGAAAGAACATGTGAGCAAAAGGCCAGCAAAAGGCCAGGAACCGTAAAAAGGCCGCG
TTGCTGGCGTTTTTCCATAGGCTCCGCCCCCCTGACGAGCATCACAAAAATCGACGCTCAAGTCAGAGGT
GGCGAAACCCGACAGGACTATAAAGATACCAGGCGTTTCCCCCTGGAAGCTCCCTCGTGCGCTCTCCTGT
TCCGACCCTGCCGCTTACCGGATACCTGTCCGCCTTTCTCCCTTCGGGAAGCGTGGCGCTTTCTCATAGC
TCACGCTGTAGGTATCTCAGTTCGGTGTAGGTCGTTCGCTCCAAGCTGGGCTGTGTGCACGAACCCCCCG
TTCAGCCCGACCGCTGCGCCTTATCCGGTAACTATCGTCTTGAGTCCAACCCGGTAAGACACGACTTATC
GCCACTGGCAGCAGCCACTGGTAACAGGATTAGCAGAGCGAGGTATGTAGGCGGTGCTACAGAGTTCTTG
AAGTGGTGGCCTAACTACGGCTACACTAGAAGAACAGTATTTGGTATCTGCGCTCTGCTGAAGCCAGTTA
CCTTCGGAAAAAGAGTTGGTAGCTCTTGATCCGGCAAACAAACCACCGCTGGTAGCGGTGGTTTTTTTGT
TTGCAAGCAGCAGATTACGCGCAGAAAAAAAGGATCTCAAGAAGATCCTTTGATCTTTTCTACGGGGTCT
GACGCTCAGTGGAACGAAAACTCACGTTAAGGGATTTTGGTCATGAGATTATCAAAAAGGATCTTCACCT
AGATCCTTTTAAATTAAAAATGAAGTTTTAAATCAATCTAAAGTATATATGAGTAAACTTGGTCTGACAG
TTAGAAAAACTCATCGAGCATCAAATGAAACTGCAATTTATTCATATCAGGATTATCAATACCATATTTT
TGAAAAAGCCGTTTCTGTAATGAAGGAGAAAACTCACCGAGGCAGTTCCATAGGATGGCAAGATCCTGGT
ATCGGTCTGCGATTCCGACTCGTCCAACATCAATACAACCTATTAATTTCCCCTCGTCAAAAATAAGGTT
ATCAAGTGAGAAATCACCATGAGTGACGACTGAATCCGGTGAGAATGGCAAAAGTTTATGCATTTCTTTC
CAGACTTGTTCAACAGGCCAGCCATTACGCTCGTCATCAAAATCACTCGCATCAACCAAACCGTTATTCA
TTCGTGATTGCGCCTGAGCGAGACGAAATACGCGATCGCTGTTAAAAGGACAATTACAAACAGGAATCGA
ATGCAACCGGCGCAGGAACACTGCCAGCGCATCAACAATATTTTCACCTGAATCAGGATATTCTTCTAAT
ACCTGGAATGCTGTTTTCCCAGGGATCGCAGTGGTGAGTAACCATGCATCATCAGGAGTACGGATAAAAT
GCTTGATGGTCGGAAGAGGCATAAATTCCGTCAGCCAGTTTAGTCTGACCATCTCATCTGTAACATCATT
GGCAACGCTACCTTTGCCATGTTTCAGAAACAACTCTGGCGCATCGGGCTTCCCATACAATCGATAGATT
GTCGCACCTGATTGCCCGACATTATCGCGAGCCCATTTATACCCATATAAATCAGCATCCATGTTGGAAT
TTAATCGCGGCCTAGAGCAAGACGTTTCCCGTTGAATATGGCTCATACTCTTCCTTTTTCAATATTATTG
AAGCATTTATCAGGGTTATTGTCTCATGAGCGGATACATATTTGAATGTATTTAGAAAAATAAACAAATA
GGGGTTCCGCGCACATTTCCCCGAAAAGTGCCACCTGACGTCTAAGAAACCATTATTATCATGACATTAA
CCTATAAAAATAGGCGTATCACGAGGCCCTTTCGTC
