>Addgene plasmid #121224 | pUC57-Kan_BR29_00112111 | addgene partial sequence | sequence record 237762 | M13-F20 5'-TGTAAAACGACGGCCAGT-3'
TTGGTCTCTAATGGCTTCTGATCCATATTTTTCTCCACCATCTGAATCTCAAAAATGTTTTTATACTATT
TATAGAGTTGAATCTATTAATGGTGAAAAAGTTTTGGTTAGAGAAGGTGTTGATCATTCTTATACTGGTT
GGGATGCTGAAATTAAAAAAATTAATGTTCATTTTGATAAAGAATGTAATCCACAATATCAATCTTCTCA
ATGGGTTTTTTTTAAAGGTGTTAGAAAAGAAAGACATATTTATCCAGATAGATGAGCTTAGAGACCAAGT
TCCATCCCAATGGCGCGCCGAGCTTGGCTCGAGCATGGTCATAGCTGTTTCCTGTGTGAAATTGTTATCC
GCTCACAATTCCACACAACATACGAGCCGGAAGCATAAAGTGTAAAGCCTGGGGTGCCTAATGAGTGAGC
TAACTCACATTAATTGCGTTGCGCTCACTGCCCGCTTTCCAGTCGGGAAACCTGTCGTGCCAGCTGCATT
AATGAATCGGCCAACGCGCGGGGAGAGGCGGTTTGCGTATTGGGCGCTCTTCCGCTTCCTCGCTCACTGA
CTCGCTGCGCTCGGTCGTTCGGCTGCGGCGAGCGGTATCAGCTCACTCAAAGGCGGTAATACGGTTATCC
ACAGAATCAGGGGATAACGCAGGAAAGAACATGTGAGCAAAAGGCCAGCAAAAGGCCAGGAACCGTAAAA
AGGCCGCGTTGCTGGCGTTTTTCCATAGGCTCCGCCCCCCTGACGAGCATCACAAAAATCGACGCTCAAG
TCAGAGGTGGCGAAACCCGACAGGACTATAAAGATACCAGGCGTTTCCCCCTGGAAGCTCCCTCGTGCGC
TCTCCTGTTCCGACCCTGCCGCTTACCGGATACCTGTCCGCCTTTCTCCCTTCGGGAAGCG
